Addgene plasmid #32809: pLemiR-NS
Depositing lab: Jerry Crabtree. Depositing organization: Stanford University. Publication: MicroRNA-mediated conversion of human fibroblasts to neurons. Yoo AS, Sun AX, Li L, Shcheglovitov A, Portmann T, Li Y, Lee-Messer C, Dolmetsch RE, Tsien RW, Crabtree GR. Nature. 2011 Jul 13. doi: 10.1038/nature10323. PubMed 21753754.
Backbone
  Vector backbone: pLemiR
  Backbone manufacturer: Open Biosystems
  Backbone size w/o insert (bp): 11315
  Vector type: Lentiviral
  Selectable markers: Puromycin
Growth in bacteria
  Bacterial resistance: Ampicillin, 100 μg/mL
  Growth temperature: 30°C
  Growth strain: Stbl3
  Copy number: High Copy
Gene/Insert
  Gene/Insert name: non-specific hairpin
  Insert size (bp): 350
  Cloning method: Ligation Independent Cloning
  Sequencing primers: 5′ GATAACTCGACTGTTTGAATGAGGC; 3′ AGGGAGAGGGGCGGAATTTG
Resource information
  A portion of this plasmid was derived from a plasmid made by: Open Biosystem
Terms and licenses: Academic/Nonprofit Terms; Industry Terms: Not Available to Industry
How to cite: pLemiR-NS was a gift from Jerry Crabtree (Addgene plasmid # 32809 ; http://n2t.net/addgene:32809 ; RRID:Addgene_32809)
