[The description below was written by a language model from this plasmid's Addgene catalogue record and pLannotate feature annotations shown in this document.]
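Description:
pLemiR-NS is an HIV-1-based lentiviral microRNA expression vector built on the commercial pLemiR backbone, carrying a roughly 350 bp non-specific hairpin as its insert. It is propagated in E. coli through a high-copy ColE1/pUC-type origin with ampicillin resistance. An f1 origin is also present, and a bacterial EM7-driven bleomycin/Zeocin resistance gene sits in reverse orientation inside the viral region. The transfer cassette is framed by a truncated 5' LTR and a self-inactivating ΔU3 3' LTR. It includes the Ψ packaging signal with a gag fragment, the Rev response element and the cPPT/CTS, so the genome can be packaged when helper functions are supplied in trans and then integrate without regenerating an active viral promoter.

Within the provirus, a CMV enhancer/promoter drives a single transcript encoding TurboRFP, followed by 5' and 3' flanking sequences from human miR-30a. The unannotated gap between these flanks is presumably where the hairpin sits, placing it in a miR-30a context for processing by the cellular microRNA machinery. Downstream, an EMCV IRES allows translation of puromycin N-acetyltransferase from the same message, and a WPRE enhances transcript expression. Red-orange fluorescence therefore marks transduced cells, and puromycin selects them. Outside the LTRs, the annotation also detects an SV40 promoter followed by a hygromycin resistance fragment and polyadenylation signals; the record lists only puromycin as the mammalian marker.

The insert's name suggests a non-targeting control for pLemiR constructs expressing specific microRNAs, and the associated publication concerns microRNA-mediated conversion of human fibroblasts to neurons, though the record does not state the plasmid's role explicitly.
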