Features (pLannotate 1.2.2; 34 found; start..end, strand, type, name):
    377..634     +  LTR            5' LTR (truncated): truncated 5' long terminal repeat (LTR) from HIV-1
    681..806     +  misc_feature   HIV-1 Ψ: packaging signal of human immunodeficiency virus type 1
    790..1128    +  CDS            HIV-1 gag (fragment): gag protein from human immunodeficiency virus 1; gag
   1303..1536    +  misc_feature   RRE: The Rev response element (RRE) of HIV-1 allows for Rev-dependent mRNA export from the nucleus to the cytoplasm.
   1913..2013    +  CDS            Rev (fragment): human immunodeficiency virus 1 (HIV-1) Rev protein; rev; enhances nuclear export of unspliced and incompletely spliced viral mRNAs
   2063..2180    +  misc_feature   cPPT/CTS: central polypurine tract and central termination sequence of HIV-1
   2245..2619    -  CDS            BleoR: antibiotic-binding protein; Sh ble from Streptoalloteichus hindustanus; confers resistance to bleomycin, phleomycin, and Zeocin™
   2639..2686    -  promoter       EM7 promoter: synthetic bacterial promoter&nbsp
   2753..3056    +  enhancer       CMV enhancer: human cytomegalovirus immediate early enhancer
   3057..3260    +  promoter       CMV promoter: human cytomegalovirus (CMV) immediate early promoter
   3364..4056    +  CDS            TurboRFP: TurboRFP is a basic (constitutively fluorescent) orange fluorescent protein published in 2007, derived from Entacmaea quadricolor. It has low acid sensitivity.
   4069..4162    +  ncRNA          5' miR-30a: sequence upstream of the 71-nt precursor of the human miR-30a microRNA (Zeng et al., 2002) miRNA
   4274..4386    +  ncRNA          3' miR-30a: sequence downstream of the 71-nt precursor of the human miR-30a microRNA (Zeng et al., 2002) miRNA
   4440..5012    +  misc_feature   IRES: internal ribosome entry site (IRES) of the encephalomyocarditis virus (EMCV)
   5021..5617    +  CDS            PuroR: puromycin N-acetyltransferase; pac from Streptomyces alboniger; confers resistance to puromycin
   5633..6221    +  misc_feature   WPRE: woodchuck hepatitis virus posttranscriptional regulatory element
   6238..6426    +  CDS            nef (fragment): NEF_HV1Z2 - Experimental evidence at protein level: Swiss-Prot protein existence level 1. Extracellular Nef protein targets CD4(+) T-lymphocytes for apoptosis by interacting with CXCR4 surface receptors. From Human immunodeficiency virus type 1 group M subtype D (isolate Z2/CDC-Z34) (HIV-1).
   6428..6661    +  LTR            3' LTR (ΔU3): self-inactivating 3' long terminal repeat (LTR) from HIV-1
   6768..6992    +  polyA_signal   bGH poly(A) signal: bovine growth hormone polyadenylation signal
   6996..7017    +  promoter       SV40 promoter (fragment): SV40 enhancer and early promoter
   7038..7466    +  rep_origin     f1 ori (sequence partly withheld): f1 bacteriophage origin of replication; arrow indicates direction of (+) strand synthesis
   7480..7809    +  promoter       SV40 promoter: SV40 enhancer and early promoter
   7858..8887    +  CDS            HygR (fragment): aminoglycoside phosphotransferase from E. coli; aph(4)-Ia; confers resistance to hygromycin
   8897..9022    +  CDS            ble (fragment): BLE_KLEPN - Experimental evidence at protein level: Swiss-Prot protein existence level 1. Binding protein with a strong affinity to the bleomycin family of antibiotics. Binds to CL990; an antimitotic-antibiotic compound. From Klebsiella pneumoniae.
   9017..9138    +  polyA_signal   SV40 poly(A) signal: SV40 polyadenylation signal
   9209..9231    -  protein_bind   lac operator (fragment): The lac repressor binds to the lac operator to inhibit transcription in E. coli. This inhibition can be relieved by adding lactose or isopropyl-β-D-thiogalactopyranoside (IPTG). lac repressor encoded by lacI
   9235..9265    -  promoter       lac promoter: promoter for the E. coli lac operon
   9280..9301    -  protein_bind   CAP binding site: CAP binding activates transcription in the presence of cAMP. E. coli catabolite activator protein
   9314..9406    -  CDS            lacI (fragment): lac repressor; lacI; The lac repressor binds to the lac operator to inhibit transcription in E. coli. This inhibition can be relieved by adding lactose or isopropyl-β-D-thiogalactopyranoside (IPTG).
   9589..10177   -  rep_origin     ori: high-copy-number ColE1/pMB1/pBR322/pUC origin of replication
  10348..11208   -  CDS            AmpR: β-lactamase; bla; confers resistance to ampicillin, carbenicillin, and related antibiotics
  11209..11313   -  promoter       AmpR promoter: bla
  11361..11495   +  polyA_signal   SV40 poly(A) signal: SV40 polyadenylation signal
  11662..329     +  CDS            nef (fragment) (across the origin): NEF_HV1BR - Experimental evidence at protein level: Swiss-Prot protein existence level 1. Extracellular Nef protein targets CD4(+) T-lymphocytes for apoptosis by interacting with CXCR4 surface receptors (PubMed:14990729). From Human immunodeficiency virus type 1 group M subtype B (isolate BRU/LAI) (HIV-1).
>Addgene plasmid #32809 | pLemiR-NS | depositor full sequence | sequence record 38525 | pLemiR-NS sequence 11662 bps
TGGAAGGGCTAATTCACTCCCAAAGAAGACAAGATATCCTTGATCTGTGGATCTACCACACACAAGGCTA
CTTCCCTGATTAGCAGAACTACACACCAGGGCCAGGGGTCAGATATCCACTGACCTTTGGATGGTGCTAC
AAGCTAGTACCAGTTGAGCCAGATAAGGTAGAAGAGGCCAATAAAGGAGAGAACACCAGCTTGTTACACC
CTGTGAGCCTGCATGGGATGGATGACCCGGAGAGAGAAGTGTTAGAGTGGAGGTTTGACAGCCGCCTAGC
ATTTCATCACGTGGCCCGAGAGCTGCATCCGGAGTACTTCAAGAACTGCTGATATCGAGCTTGCTACAAG
GGACTTTCCGCTGGGGACTTTCCAGGGAGGCGTGGCCTGGGCGGGACTGGGGAGTGGCGAGCCCTCAGAT
CCTGCATATAAGCAGCTGCTTTTTGCCTGTACTGGGTCTCTCTGGTTAGACCAGATCTGAGCCTGGGAGC
TCTCTGGCTAACTAGGGAACCCACTGCTTAAGCCTCAATAAAGCTTGCCTTGAGTGCTTCAAGTAGTGTG
TGCCCGTCTGTTGTGTGACTCTGGTAACTAGAGATCCCTCAGACCCTTTTAGTCAGTGTGGAAAATCTCT
AGCAGTGGCGCCCGAACAGGGACTTGAAAGCGAAAGGGAAACCAGAGGAGCTCTCTCGACGCAGGACTCG
GCTTGCTGAAGCGCGCACGGCAAGAGGCGAGGGGCGGCGACTGGTGAGTACGCCAAAAATTTTGACTAGC
GGAGGCTAGAAGGAGAGAGATGGGTGCGAGAGCGTCAGTATTAAGCGGGGGAGAATTAGATCGCGATGGG
AAAAAATTCGGTTAAGGCCAGGGGGAAAGAAAAAATATAAATTAAAACATATAGTATGGGCAAGCAGGGA
GCTAGAACGATTCGCAGTTAATCCTGGCCTGTTAGAAACATCAGAAGGCTGTAGACAAATACTGGGACAG
CTACAACCATCCCTTCAGACAGGATCAGAAGAACTTAGATCATTATATAATACAGTAGCAACCCTCTATT
GTGTGCATCAAAGGATAGAGATAAAAGACACCAAGGAAGCTTTAGACAAGATAGAGGAAGAGCAAAACAA
AAGTAAGACCACCGCACAGCAAGCGGCCGGCCGCTGATCTTCAGACCTGGAGGAGGAGATATGAGGGACA
ATTGGAGAAGTGAATTATATAAATATAAAGTAGTAAAAATTGAACCATTAGGAGTAGCACCCACCAAGGC
AAAGAGAAGAGTGGTGCAGAGAGAAAAAAGAGCAGTGGGAATAGGAGCTTTGTTCCTTGGGTTCTTGGGA
GCAGCAGGAAGCACTATGGGCGCAGCGTCAATGACGCTGACGGTACAGGCCAGACAATTATTGTCTGGTA
TAGTGCAGCAGCAGAACAATTTGCTGAGGGCTATTGAGGCGCAACAGCATCTGTTGCAACTCACAGTCTG
GGGCATCAAGCAGCTCCAGGCAAGAATCCTGGCTGTGGAAAGATACCTAAAGGATCAACAGCTCCTGGGG
ATTTGGGGTTGCTCTGGAAAACTCATTTGCACCACTGCTGTGCCTTGGAATGCTAGTTGGAGTAATAAAT
CTCTGGAACAGATTTGGAATCACACGACCTGGATGGAGTGGGACAGAGAAATTAACAATTACACAAGCTT
AATACACTCCTTAATTGAAGAATCGCAAAACCAGCAAGAAAAGAATGAACAAGAATTATTGGAATTAGAT
AAATGGGCAAGTTTGTGGAATTGGTTTAACATAACAAATTGGCTGTGGTATATAAAATTATTCATAATGA
TAGTAGGAGGCTTGGTAGGTTTAAGAATAGTTTTTGCTGTACTTTCTATAGTGAATAGAGTTAGGCAGGG
ATATTCACCATTATCGTTTCAGACCCACCTCCCAACCCCGAGGGGACCCGACAGGCCCGAAGGAATAGAA
GAAGAAGGTGGAGAGAGAGACAGAGACAGATCCATTCGATTAGTGAACGGATCGGCACTGCGTGCGCCAA
TTCTGCAGACAAATGGCAGTATTCATCCACAATTTTAAAAGAAAAGGGGGGATTGGGGGGTACAGTGCAG
GGGAAAGAATAGTAGACATAATAGCAACAGACATACAAACTAAAGAATTACAAAAACAAATTACAAAAAT
TCAAAATTTTCGGGTTTATTACAGGGACAGCAGAGATCCAGTTTGGTTAGTACCGGGCCCGCTCTAGTCC
GGAATCAGTCCTGCTCCTCGGCCACGAAGTGCACGCAGTTGCCGGCCGGGTCGCGCAGGGCGAACTCCCG
CCCCCACGGCTGCTCGCCGATCTCGGTCATGGCCGGCCCGGAGGCGTCCCGGAAGTTCGTGGACACGACC
TCCGACCACTCGGCGTACAGCTCGTCCAGGCCGCGCACCCACACCCAGGCCAGGGTGTTGTCCGGCACCA
CCTGGTCCTGGACCGCGCTGATGAACAGGGTCACGTCGTCCCGGACCACACCGGCGAAGTCGTCCTCCAC
GAAGTCCCGGGAGAACCCGAGCCGGTCGGTCCAGAACTCGACCGCTCCGGCGACGTCGCGCGCGGTGAGC
ACCGGAACGGCACTGGTCAACTTGGCCATGGTGGCCCTCCTATAGTGAGTCGTATTATACTATGCCGATA
TACTATGCCGATGATTAATTGTCAACACGTGCTGCAGGTCCGAGGTTCTAGAGACCGGTGGTTAACGCGG
ATCCCATCGATTGGGAGTTCCGCGTTACATAACTTACCGTAAATGGCCCGCCTGGCTGACCGCCCAACGA
CCCCCGCCCATTGACGTCAATAATGACGTATGTTCCCATAGTAACGCCAATAGGGACTTTCCATTGACGT
CAATGGGTGGAGTATTTACGGTAAACTGCCCACTTGGCAGTACATCAAGTGTATCATATGCCAAGTACGC
CCCCTATTGACGTCAATGACGGTAAATGGCCCGCCTGGCATTATGCCCAGTACATGACCTTATGGGACTT
TCCTACTTGGCAGTACATCTACGTATTAGTCATCGCTATTACCATGGTGATGCGGTTTTGGCAGTACATC
AATGGGCGTGGATAGCGGTTTGACTCACGGGGATTTCCAAGTCTCCACCCCATTGACGTCAATGGGAGTT
TGTTTTGGCACCAAAATCAACGGGACTTTCCAAAATGTCGTAACAACTCCGCCCCATTGACGCAAATGGG
CGGTAGGCGTGTACGGTGGGAGGTCTATATAAGCAGAGCTCGTTTAGTGAACCGTCAGATCGCCTGGAGA
CGCCATCCACGCTGTTTTGACCTCCATAGAAGACACCGACTCTAGCTAGAGGCTAGCGCTACCGGTCGCC
ACCATGAGCGAGCTGATCAAGGAGAACATGCACATGAAGCTGTACATGGAGGGCACCGTGAACAACCACC
ACTTCAAGTGCACATCCGAGGGCGAAGGCAAGCCCTACGAGGGCACCCAGACCATGAAGATCAAGGTGGT
CGAGGGCGGCCCTCTCCCCTTCGCCTTCGACATCCTGGCTACCAGCTTCATGTACGGCAGCAAAGCCTTC
ATCAACCACACCCAGGGCATCCCCGACTTCTTTAAGCAGTCCTTCCCTGAGGGCTTCACATGGGAGAGAA
TCACCACATACGAAGACGGGGGCGTGCTGACCGCTACCCAGGACACCAGCTTCCAGAACGGCTGCATCAT
CTACAACGTCAAGATCAACGGGGTGAACTTCCCATCCAACGGCCCTGTGATGCAGAAGAAAACACGCGGC
TGGGAGGCCAACACCGAGATGCTGTACCCCGCTGACGGCGGCCTGAGAGGCCACAGCCAGATGGCCCTGA
AGCTCGTGGGCGGGGGCTACCTGCACTGCTCCTTCAAGACCACATACAGATCCAAGAAACCCGCTAAGAA
CCTCAAGATGCCCGGCTTCCACTTCGTGGACCACAGACTGGAAAGAATCAAGGAGGCCGACAAAGAGACC
TACGTCGAGCAGCACGAGATGGCTGTGGCCAAGTACTGCGACCTCCCTAGCAAACTGGGGCACAGATAAC
TCGACTGTTTGAATGAGGCTTCAGTACTTTACAGAATCGTTGCCTGCACATCTTGGAAACACTTGCTGGG
ATTACTTCTTCAGGTTAACCCAACAGAAGGCTCGAGAAGGTATATTGCTGTTGACAGTGAGCGATCTCGC
TTGGGCGAGAGTAAGTAGTGAAGCCACAGATGTACTTACTCTCGCCCAAGCGAGAGTGCCTACTGCCTCG
GAATTCAAGGGGCTACTTTAGGAGCAATTATCTTGTTTACTAAAACTGAATACCTTGCTATCTCTTTGAT
ACATTTTTACAAAGCTGAATTAAAATGGTATAAATTAAATCACTTTTTTCAATTGGAAGACTAATGCGGC
CGGCCACGCGTCGGCGGCCGCAAATTCCGCCCCTCTCCCTCCCCCCCCCCTAACGTTACTGGCCGAAGCC
GCTTGGAATAAGGCCGGTGTGCGTTTGTCTATATGTTATTTTCCACCATATTGCCGTCTTTTGGCAATGT
GAGGGCCCGGAAACCTGGCCCTGTCTTCTTGACGAGCATTCCTAGGGGTCTTTCCCCTCTCGCCAAAGGA
ATGCAAGGTCTGTTGAATGTCGTGAAGGAAGCAGTTCCTCTGGAAGCTTCTTGAAGACAAACAACGTCTG
TAGCGACCCTTTGCAGGCAGCGGAACCCCCCACCTGGCGACAGGTGCCTCTGCGGCCAAAAGCCACGTGT
ATAAGATACACCTGCAAAGGCGGCACAACCCCAGTGCCACGTTGTGAGTTGGATAGTTGTGGAAAGAGTC
AAATGGCTCTCCTCAAGCGTATTCAACAAGGGGCTGAAGGATGCCCAGAAGGTACCCCATTGTATGGGAT
CTGATCTGGGGCCTCGGTGCACATGCTTTACATGTGTTTAGTCGAGGTTAAAAAAACGTCTAGGCCCCCC
GAACCACGGGGACGTGGTTTTCCTTTGAAAAACACGATAATACCATGGCCACCGAGTACAAGCCCACGGT
GCGCCTCGCCACCCGCGACGACGTCCCCCGGGCCGTACGCACCCTCGCCGCCGCGTTCGCCGACTACCCC
GCCACGCGCCACACCGTCGACCCGGACCGCCACATCGAGCGGGTCACCGAGCTGCAAGAACTCTTCCTCA
CGCGCGTCGGGCTCGACATCGGCAAGGTGTGGGTCGCGGACGACGGCGCCGCGGTGGCGGTCTGGACCAC
GCCGGAGAGCGTCGAAGCGGGGGCGGTGTTCGCCGAGATCGGCTCGCGCATGGCCGAGTTGAGCGGTTCC
CGGCTGGCCGCGCAGCAACAGATGGAAGGCCTCCTGGCGCCGCACCGGCCCAAGGAGCCCGCGTGGTTCC
TGGCCACCGTCGGCGTCTCGCCCGACCACCAGGGCAAGGGTCTGGGCAGCGCCGTCGTGCTCCCCGGAGT
GGAGGCGGCCGAGCGCGCTGGGGTGCCCGCCTTCCTGGAGACCTCCGCGCCCCGCAACCTCCCCTTCTAC
GAGCGGCTCGGCTTCACCGTCACCGCCGACGTCGAGGTGCCCGAAGGACCGCGCACCTGGTGCATGACCC
GCAAGCCCGGTGCCTGAGTTCGCGTCTGGAACAATCAACCTCTGGATTACAAAATTTGTGAAAGATTGAC
TGGTATTCTTAACTATGTTGCTCCTTTTACGCTATGTGGATACGCTGCTTTAATGCCTTTGTATCATGCT
ATTGCTTCCCGTATGGCTTTCATTTTCTCCTCCTTGTATAAATCCTGGTTGCTGTCTCTTTATGAGGAGT
TGTGGCCCGTTGTCAGGCAACGTGGCGTGGTGTGCACTGTGTTTGCTGACGCAACCCCCACTGGTTGGGG
CATTGCCACCACCTGTCAGCTCCTTTCCGGGACTTTCGCTTTCCCCCTCCCTATTGCCACGGCGGAACTC
ATCGCCGCCTGCCTTGCCCGCTGCTGGACAGGGGCTCGGCTGTTGGGCACTGACAATTCCGTGGTGTTGT
CGGGGAAGCTGACGTCCTTTCCATGGCTGCTCGCCTGTGTTGCCACCTGGATTCTGCGCGGGACGTCCTT
CTGCTACGTCCCTTCGGCCCTCAATCCAGCGGACCTTCCTTCCCGCGGCCTGCTGCCGGCTCTGCGGCCT
CTTCCGCGTCTTCGCCTTCGCCCTCAGACGAGTCGGATCTCCCTTTGGGCCGCCTCCCCGCCTGGAATTA
ATTCTGCAGTCGAGACCTAGAAAAACATGGAGCAATCACAAGTAGCAATACAGCAGCTACCAATGCTGAT
TGTGCCTGGCTAGAAGCACAAGAGGAGGAGGAGGTGGGTTTTCCAGTCACACCTCAGGTACCTTTAAGAC
CAATGACTTACAAGGCAGCTGTAGATCTTAGCCACTTTTTAAAAGAAAAGAGGGGACTGGAAGGGCTAAT
TCACTCCCAACGAAGACAAGATCTGCTTTTTGCTTGTACTGGGTCTCTCTGGTTAGACCAGATCTGAGCC
TGGGAGCTCTCTGGCTAACTAGGGAACCCACTGCTTAAGCCTCAATAAAGCTTGCCTTGAGTGCTTCAAG
TAGTGTGTGCCCGTCTGTTGTGTGACTCTGGTAACTAGAGATCCCTCAGACCCTTTTAGTCAGTGTGGAA
AATCTCTAGCAGTAGTAGTTCATGTCATCTTATTATTCAGTATTTATAACTTGCAAAGAAATGAATATCA
GAGAGTGAGAGGCCTTGACATTGTTTAAACCCGCTGATCAGCCTCGACTGTGCCTTCTAGTTGCCAGCCA
TCTGTTGTTTGCCCCTCCCCCGTGCCTTCCTTGACCCTGGAAGGTGCCACTCCCACTGTCCTTTCCTAAT
AAAATGAGGAAATTGCATCGCATTGTCTGAGTAGGTGTCATTCTATTCTGGGGGGTGGGGTGGGGCAGGA
CAGCAAGGGGGAGGATTGGGAAGACAATAGCAGGCATGCTGGGGATGCGGTGGGCTCTATGGCTTCTGAG
GCGGAAAGAACCAGCTGGGGCTCTAGGGGGTATCCCC
[124 nt withheld, positions 7038-7161]
C
[91 nt withheld, positions 7163-7253]
A
[49 nt withheld, positions 7255-7303]
CCTTTGACGTTGGAGTCCACGTTCTTT
[37 nt withheld, positions 7331-7367]
ACCCTATCTCGGTCTATTCTTTTGATTTATAAGGGATTTTGCCGATTTCGGCCTATTGGTTAAAAAATGA
GCTGATTTAACAAAAATTTAACGCGAATTAATTCTGTGGAATGTGTGTCAGTTAGGGTGTGGAAAGTCCC
CAGGCTCCCCAGCAGGCAGAAGTATGCAAAGCATGCATCTCAATTAGTCAGCAACCAGGTGTGGAAAGTC
CCCAGGCTCCCCAGCAGGCAGAAGTATGCAAAGCATGCATCTCAATTAGTCAGCAACCATAGTCCCGCCC
CTAACTCCGCCCATCCCGCCCCTAACTCCGCCCAGTTCCGCCCATTCTCCGCCCCATGGCTGACTAATTT
TTTTTATTTATGCAGAGGCCGAGGCCGCCTCTGCCTCTGAGCTATTCCAGAAGTAGTGAGGAGGCTTTTT
TGGAGGCCTAGGCTTTTGCAAAAAGCTCCCGGGAGCTTGTATATCCATTTTCGGATCTGATCAGCACGTG
ATGAAAAAGCCTGAACTCACCGCGACGTCTGTCGAGAAGTTTCTGATCGAAAAGTTCGACAGCGTCTCCG
ACCTGATGCAGCTCTCGGAGGGCGAAGAATCTCGTGCTTTCAGCTTCGATGTAGGAGGGCGTGGATATGT
CCTGCGGGTAAATAGCTGCGCCGATGGTTTCTACAAAGATCGTTATGTTTATCGGCACTTTGCATCGGCC
GCGCTCCCGATTCCGGAAGTGCTTGACATTGGGGAATTAATTCAGCGAGAGCCTGACCTATTGCATCTCC
CGCCGTGCACAGGGTGTCACGTTGCAAGACCTGCCTGAAACCGAACTGCCCGCTGTTCTGCAGCCGGTCG
CGGAGGCCATGGATGCGATCGCTGCGGCCGATCTTAGCCAGACGAGCGGGTTCGGCCCATTCGGACCGCA
AGGAATCGGTCAATACACTACATGGCGTGATTTCATATGCGCGATTGCTGATCCCCATGTGTATCACTGG
CAAACTGTGATGGACGACACCGTCAGTGCGTCCGTCGCGCAGGCTCTCGATGAGCTGATGCTTTGGGCCG
AGGACTGCCCCGAAGTCCGGCACCTCGTGCACGCGGATTTCGGCTCCAACAATGTCCTGACGGACAATGG
CCGCATAACAGCGGTCATTGACTGGAGCGAGGCGATGTTCGGGGATTCCCAATACGAGGTCGCCAACATC
TTCTTCTGGAGGCCGTGGTTGGCTTGTATGGAGCAGCAGACGCGCTACTTCGAGCGGAGGCATCCGGAGC
TTGCAGGATCGCCGCGGCTCCGGGCGTATATGCTCCGCATTGGTCTTGACCAACTCTATCAGAGCTTGGT
TGACGGCAATTTCGATGATGCAGCTTGGGCGCAGGGTCGATGCGACGCAATCGTCCGATCCGGAGCCGGG
ACTGTCGGGCGTACACAAATCGCCCGCAGAAGCGCGGCCGTCTGGACCGATGGCTGTGTAGAAGTACTCG
CCGATAGTGGAAACCGACGCCCCAGCACTCGTCCGAGGGCAAAGGAATAGCACGTGCTACGAGATTTCGA
TTCCACCGCCGCCTTCTATGAAAGGTTGGGCTTCGGAATCGTTTTCCGGGACGCCGGCTGGATGATCCTC
CAGCGCGGGGATCTCATGCTGGAGTTCTTCGCCCACCCCAACTTGTTTATTGCAGCTTATAATGGTTACA
AATAAAGCAATAGCATCACAAATTTCACAAATAAAGCATTTTTTTCACTGCATTCTAGTTGTGGTTTGTC
CAAACTCATCAATGTATCTTATCATGTCTGTATACCGTCGACCTCTAGCTAGAGCTTGGCGTAATCATGG
TCATAGCTGTTTCCTGTGTGAAATTGTTATCCGCTCACAATTCCACACAACATACGAGCCGGAAGCATAA
AGTGTAAAGCCTGGGGTGCCTAATGAGTGAGCTAACTCACATTAATTGCGTTGCGCTCACTGCCCGCTTT
CCAGTCGGGAAACCTGTCGTGCCAGCTGCATTAATGAATCGGCCAACGCGCGGGGAGAGGCGGTTTGCGT
ATTGGGCGCTCTTCCGCTTCCTCGCTCACTGACTCGCTGCGCTCGGTCGTTCGGCTGCGGCGAGCGGTAT
CAGCTCACTCAAAGGCGGTAATACGGTTATCCACAGAATCAGGGGATAACGCAGGAAAGAACATGTGAGC
AAAAGGCCAGCAAAAGGCCAGGAACCGTAAAAAGGCCGCGTTGCTGGCGTTTTTCCATAGGCTCCGCCCC
CCTGACGAGCATCACAAAAATCGACGCTCAAGTCAGAGGTGGCGAAACCCGACAGGACTATAAAGATACC
AGGCGTTTCCCCCTGGAAGCTCCCTCGTGCGCTCTCCTGTTCCGACCCTGCCGCTTACCGGATACCTGTC
CGCCTTTCTCCCTTCGGGAAGCGTGGCGCTTTCTCATAGCTCACGCTGTAGGTATCTCAGTTCGGTGTAG
GTCGTTCGCTCCAAGCTGGGCTGTGTGCACGAACCCCCCGTTCAGCCCGACCGCTGCGCCTTATCCGGTA
ACTATCGTCTTGAGTCCAACCCGGTAAGACACGACTTATCGCCACTGGCAGCAGCCACTGGTAACAGGAT
TAGCAGAGCGAGGTATGTAGGCGGTGCTACAGAGTTCTTGAAGTGGTGGCCTAACTACGGCTACACTAGA
AGAACAGTATTTGGTATCTGCGCTCTGCTGAAGCCAGTTACCTTCGGAAAAAGAGTTGGTAGCTCTTGAT
CCGGCAAACAAACCACCGCTGGTAGCGGTGGTTTTTTTGTTTGCAAGCAGCAGATTACGCGCAGAAAAAA
AGGATCTCAAGAAGATCCTTTGATCTTTTCTACGGGGTCTGACGCTCAGTGGAACGAAAACTCACGTTAA
GGGATTTTGGTCATGAGATTATCAAAAAGGATCTTCACCTAGATCCTTTTAAATTAAAAATGAAGTTTTA
AATCAATCTAAAGTATATATGAGTAAACTTGGTCTGACAGTTACCAATGCTTAATCAGTGAGGCACCTAT
CTCAGCGATCTGTCTATTTCGTTCATCCATAGTTGCCTGACTCCCCGTCGTGTAGATAACTACGATACGG
GAGGGCTTACCATCTGGCCCCAGTGCTGCAATGATACCGCGAGACCCACGCTCACCGGCTCCAGATTTAT
CAGCAATAAACCAGCCAGCCGGAAGGGCCGAGCGCAGAAGTGGTCCTGCAACTTTATCCGCCTCCATCCA
GTCTATTAATTGTTGCCGGGAAGCTAGAGTAAGTAGTTCGCCAGTTAATAGTTTGCGCAACGTTGTTGCC
ATTGCTACAGGCATCGTGGTGTCACGCTCGTCGTTTGGTATGGCTTCATTCAGCTCCGGTTCCCAACGAT
CAAGGCGAGTTACATGATCCCCCATGTTGTGCAAAAAAGCGGTTAGCTCCTTCGGTCCTCCGATCGTTGT
CAGAAGTAAGTTGGCCGCAGTGTTATCACTCATGGTTATGGCAGCACTGCATAATTCTCTTACTGTCATG
CCATCCGTAAGATGCTTTTCTGTGACTGGTGAGTACTCAACCAAGTCATTCTGAGAATAGTGTATGCGGC
GACCGAGTTGCTCTTGCCCGGCGTCAATACGGGATAATACCGCGCCACATAGCAGAACTTTAAAAGTGCT
CATCATTGGAAAACGTTCTTCGGGGCGAAAACTCTCAAGGATCTTACCGCTGTTGAGATCCAGTTCGATG
TAACCCACTCGTGCACCCAACTGATCTTCAGCATCTTTTACTTTCACCAGCGTTTCTGGGTGAGCAAAAA
CAGGAAGGCAAAATGCCGCAAAAAAGGGAATAAGGGCGACACGGAAATGTTGAATACTCATACTCTTCCT
TTTTCAATATTATTGAAGCATTTATCAGGGTTATTGTCTCATGAGCGGATACATATTTGAATGTATTTAG
AAAAATAAACAAATAGGGGTTCCGCGCACATTTCCCCGAAAAGTGCCACCTGACGTCGACGGATCGGGAG
ATCAACTTGTTTATTGCAGCTTATAATGGTTACAAATAAAGCAATAGCATCACAAATTTCACAAATAAAG
CATTTTTTTCACTGCATTCTAGTTGTGGTTTGTCCAAACTCATCAATGTATCTTATCATGTCTGGATCAA
CTGGATAACTCAAGCTAACCAAAATCATCCCAAACTTCCCACCCCATACCCTATTACCACTGCCAATTAC
CTGTGGTTTCATTTACTCTAAACCTGTGATTCCTCTGAATTATTTTCATTTTAAAGAAATTGTATTTGTT
AAATATGTACTACAAACTTAGTAGT
