>Addgene plasmid #32809 | pLemiR-NS | addgene partial sequence | sequence record 39883 | LNCX 5'-AGCTCGTTTAGTGAACCGTCAGATC-3'
TGTTTTGACCTCCATAGAAGACACCGACTCTAGCTAGAGGCTAGCGCTACCGGTCGCCACCATGAGCGAG
CTGATCAAGGAGAACATGCACATGAAGCTGTACATGGAGGGCACCGTGAACAACCACCACTTCAAGTGCA
CATCCGAGGGCGAAGGCAAGCCCTACGAGGGCACCCAGACCATGAAGATCAAGGTGGTCGAGGGCGGCCC
TCTCCCCTTCGCCTTCGACATCCTGGCTACCAGCTTCATGTACGGCAGCAAAGCCTTCATCAACCACACC
CAGGGCATCCCCGACTTCTTTAAGCAGTCCTTCCCTGAGGGCTTCACATGGGAGAGAATCACCACATACG
AAGACGGGGGCGTGCTGACCGCTACCCAGGACACCAGCTTCCAGAACGGCTGCATCATCTACAACGTCAA
GATCAACGGGGTGAACTTCCCATCCAACGGCCCTGTGATGCAGAAGAAAACACGCGGCTGGGAGGCCAAC
ACCGAGATGCTGTACCCCGCTGACGGCGGCCTGAGAGGCCACAGCCAGATGGCCCTGAAGCTCGTGGGCG
GGGGCTACCTGCACTGCTCCTTCAAGACCACATACAGATCCAAGAAACCCGCTAAGAACCTCAAGATGCC
CGGCTTCCACTTCGTGGACCACA
