>Addgene plasmid #32809 | pLemiR-NS | addgene partial sequence | sequence record 39887 | IRES-R 5'-CCTCACATTGCCAAAAGACG-3'
TATAGACAACGCACACCGGCCTTATTCCAAGCGGCTTCGGCCAGTAACGTTAGGGGGGGGGGAGGGAGAG
GGGCGGAATTTGCGGCCGCCGACGCGTGGCCGGCCGCATTAGTCTTCCAATTGAAAAAAGTGATTTAATT
TATACCATTTTAATTCAGCTTTGTAAAAATGTATCAAAGAGATAGCAAGGTATTCAGTTTTAGTAAACAA
GATAATTGCTCCTAAAGTAGCCCCTTGAATTCCGAGGCAGTAGGCACTCTCGCTTGGGCGAGAGTAAGTA
CATCTGTGGCTTCACTACTTACTCTCGCCCAAGCGAGATCGCTCACTGTCAACAGCAATATACCTTCTCG
AGCCTTCTGTTGGGTTAACCTGAAGAAGTAATCCCAGCAAGTGTTTCCAAGATGTGCAGGCAACGATTCT
GTAAAGTACTGAAGCCTCATTCAAACAGTCGAGTTATCTGTGCCCCAGTTTGCTAGGGAGGTCGCAGTAC
TTGGCCACAGCCATCTCGTGCTGCTCGACGTAGGTCTCTTTGTCGGCCTCCTTGATTCTTTCCAGTCTGT
GGTCCACGAAGTGGAAGCCGGGCATCTTGAGGTTC
